Addgene plasmid #74931: pcDNA4TO-24xGCN4_v4-kif18b-Xbp1-24xPP7
Purpose: Translation reporter with Xbp1 pause site
Depositing lab: Marvin Tanenbaum. Depositing organization: Hubrecht Institute. Publication: Dynamics of Translation of Single mRNA Molecules In Vivo. Yan X, Hoek TA, Vale RD, Tanenbaum ME. Cell. 2016 May 5;165(4):976-89. doi: 10.1016/j.cell.2016.04.034. PubMed 27153498.
Backbone
  Vector backbone: pcDNA4TO
  Vector type: Mammalian Expression
  Selectable markers: Zeocin
Growth in bacteria
  Bacterial resistance: Ampicillin, 100 μg/mL
  Growth temperature: 37°C
  Growth strain: DH5alpha
  Copy number: High Copy
Gene/Insert
  Gene/Insert name: 24xGCN4_v4-kif18b-Xbp1-24xPP7
Terms and licenses: Academic/Nonprofit Terms; Industry Terms: Not Available to Industry
How to cite: pcDNA4TO-24xGCN4_v4-kif18b-Xbp1-24xPP7 was a gift from Marvin Tanenbaum (Addgene plasmid # 74931 ; http://n2t.net/addgene:74931 ; RRID:Addgene_74931)
