[The description below was written by a language model from this plasmid's Addgene catalogue record and pLannotate feature annotations shown in this document.]
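Description:
pcDNA4TO-24xGCN4_v4-kif18b-Xbp1-24xPP7 is a mammalian expression plasmid of about 11 kb built on the pcDNA4TO backbone, designed as a reporter for imaging translation of individual mRNA molecules. It is propagated in E. coli at high copy through a ColE1/pUC-type origin with ampicillin selection (AmpR), and it also carries an f1 origin. For selection in mammalian cells, a BleoR (Sh ble) cassette conferring Zeocin resistance sits under tandem SV40 and EM7 promoters and ends in an SV40 poly(A) signal.

The reporter transcript is driven by the CMV enhancer/promoter. Two short tet operator matches lie immediately downstream of it, consistent with the tetracycline-repressible design of this backbone, in which expression is held off in cells expressing Tet repressor until an inducer is added. The open reading frame begins with an array of GCN4_v4 peptide epitopes. The construct name gives 24 copies, although the automated annotation detects only a few of the repeats. These peptides are bound by an scFv-GFP fusion as they emerge from the ribosome, so nascent chains light up at translating mRNAs. The array is fused to human KIF18B, which here presumably serves as a long coding region that extends the translated sequence. A short fragment of mouse Xbp1 follows and supplies the ribosome pause site named in the stated purpose. Downstream of the coding sequence lies a regularly spaced repeat region that the annotation labels as MCS fragments. This corresponds to the 24xPP7 hairpin array in the name, which allows the mRNA itself to be labelled by a PP7 coat protein fusion. A bGH poly(A) signal terminates the transcript. The construct is used to examine how a defined pause sequence affects ribosome progression on single mRNAs in live cells.
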