Features (pLannotate 1.2.2; 38 found; start..end, strand, type, name):
     28..80      -  misc_feature   bom (fragment): basis of mobility region from pBR322
    235..614     +  enhancer       CMV enhancer: human cytomegalovirus immediate early enhancer
    615..818     +  promoter       CMV promoter: human cytomegalovirus (CMV) immediate early promoter
    820..839     +  promoter       PLtetO-1 promoter (fragment): modified phage lambda PL promoter with tet operator sites (Lutz and Bujard, 1997)
    841..860     +  promoter       PLtetO-1 promoter (fragment): modified phage lambda PL promoter with tet operator sites (Lutz and Bujard, 1997)
    868..901     +  promoter       TRE3GV promoter (fragment): 3rd-generation Tet-responsive promoter that can be activated by binding of Tet-On® 3G, optimized for retroviral and lentiviral vectors
   1059..1115    +  CDS            GCN4_v4: GCN4 peptide optimized to improve solubility while preserving binding to an scFv-GFP fusion protein (Tanenbaum et al., 2014)
   1433..1456    +  CDS            GCN4_v4 (fragment): GCN4 peptide optimized to improve solubility while preserving binding to an scFv-GFP fusion protein (Tanenbaum et al., 2014)
   1725..1747    +  CDS            GCN4_v4 (fragment): GCN4 peptide optimized to improve solubility while preserving binding to an scFv-GFP fusion protein (Tanenbaum et al., 2014)
   2805..5366    +  CDS            KIF18B: KI18B_HUMAN - Experimental evidence at protein level: Swiss-Prot protein existence level 1. In complex with KIF2C, constitutes the major microtubule plus-end depolymerizing activity in mitotic cells. Its major role may be to transport KIF2C and/or MAPRE1 along microtubules. From Homo sapiens (Human).
   5370..5447    +  CDS            Xbp1 (fragment): XBP1_MOUSE - Also known as Treb5 From Mus musculus (Mouse).
   5580..5598    -  misc_feature   MCS (fragment): pUC18/19 multiple cloning site
   5701..5719    -  misc_feature   MCS (fragment): pUC18/19 multiple cloning site
   5822..5840    -  misc_feature   MCS (fragment): pUC18/19 multiple cloning site
   5943..5961    -  misc_feature   MCS (fragment): pUC18/19 multiple cloning site
   6064..6082    -  misc_feature   MCS (fragment): pUC18/19 multiple cloning site
   6185..6203    -  misc_feature   MCS (fragment): pUC18/19 multiple cloning site
   6306..6324    -  misc_feature   MCS (fragment): pUC18/19 multiple cloning site
   6427..6445    -  misc_feature   MCS (fragment): pUC18/19 multiple cloning site
   6548..6566    -  misc_feature   MCS (fragment): pUC18/19 multiple cloning site
   6669..6687    -  misc_feature   MCS (fragment): pUC18/19 multiple cloning site
   6790..6808    -  misc_feature   MCS (fragment): pUC18/19 multiple cloning site
   6911..6929    -  misc_feature   MCS (fragment): pUC18/19 multiple cloning site
   7082..7306    +  polyA_signal   bGH poly(A) signal: bovine growth hormone polyadenylation signal
   7310..7331    +  promoter       SV40 promoter (fragment): SV40 enhancer and early promoter
   7352..7780    +  rep_origin     f1 ori (sequence partly withheld): f1 bacteriophage origin of replication; arrow indicates direction of (+) strand synthesis
   7794..8123    +  promoter       SV40 promoter: SV40 enhancer and early promoter
   8171..8218    +  promoter       EM7 promoter: synthetic bacterial promoter&nbsp
   8237..8611    +  CDS            BleoR: antibiotic-binding protein; Sh ble from Streptoalloteichus hindustanus; confers resistance to bleomycin, phleomycin, and Zeocin™
   8621..8746    +  CDS            ble (fragment): BLE_KLEPN - Experimental evidence at protein level: Swiss-Prot protein existence level 1. Binding protein with a strong affinity to the bleomycin family of antibiotics. Binds to CL990; an antimitotic-antibiotic compound. From Klebsiella pneumoniae.
   8741..8862    +  polyA_signal   SV40 poly(A) signal: SV40 polyadenylation signal
   8933..8955    -  protein_bind   lac operator (fragment): The lac repressor binds to the lac operator to inhibit transcription in E. coli. This inhibition can be relieved by adding lactose or isopropyl-β-D-thiogalactopyranoside (IPTG). lac repressor encoded by lacI
   8959..8989    -  promoter       lac promoter: promoter for the E. coli lac operon
   9004..9025    -  protein_bind   CAP binding site: CAP binding activates transcription in the presence of cAMP. E. coli catabolite activator protein
   9038..9130    -  CDS            lacI (fragment): lac repressor; lacI; The lac repressor binds to the lac operator to inhibit transcription in E. coli. This inhibition can be relieved by adding lactose or isopropyl-β-D-thiogalactopyranoside (IPTG).
   9313..9898    -  rep_origin     ori: high-copy-number ColE1/pMB1/pBR322/pUC origin of replication
  10069..10929   -  CDS            AmpR: β-lactamase; bla; confers resistance to ampicillin, carbenicillin, and related antibiotics
  10930..11034   -  promoter       AmpR promoter: bla
>Addgene plasmid #74931 | pcDNA4TO-24xGCN4_v4-kif18b-Xbp1-24xPP7 | depositor full sequence | sequence record 141650 | pcDNA4TO-24xGCN4_v4-kif18b-Xbp1-24xPP7 sequence 11065 bps
GACGGATCGGGAGATCTCCCGATCCCCTATGGTGCACTCTCAGTACAATCTGCTCTGATGCCGCATAGTT
AAGCCAGTATCTGCTCCCTGCTTGTGTGTTGGAGGTCGCTGAGTAGTGCGCGAGCAAAATTTAAGCTACA
ACAAGGCAAGGCTTGACCGACAATTGCATGAAGAATCTGCTTAGGGTTAGGCGTTTTGCGCTGCTTCGCG
ATGTACGGGCCAGATATACGCGTTGACATTGATTATTGACTAGTTATTAATAGTAATCAATTACGGGGTC
ATTAGTTCATAGCCCATATATGGAGTTCCGCGTTACATAACTTACGGTAAATGGCCCGCCTGGCTGACCG
CCCAACGACCCCCGCCCATTGACGTCAATAATGACGTATGTTCCCATAGTAACGCCAATAGGGACTTTCC
ATTGACGTCAATGGGTGGAGTATTTACGGTAAACTGCCCACTTGGCAGTACATCAAGTGTATCATATGCC
AAGTACGCCCCCTATTGACGTCAATGACGGTAAATGGCCCGCCTGGCATTATGCCCAGTACATGACCTTA
TGGGACTTTCCTACTTGGCAGTACATCTACGTATTAGTCATCGCTATTACCATGGTGATGCGGTTTTGGC
AGTACATCAATGGGCGTGGATAGCGGTTTGACTCACGGGGATTTCCAAGTCTCCACCCCATTGACGTCAA
TGGGAGTTTGTTTTGGCACCAAAATCAACGGGACTTTCCAAAATGTCGTAACAACTCCGCCCCATTGACG
CAAATGGGCGGTAGGCGTGTACGGTGGGAGGTCTATATAAGCAGAGCTCTCCCTATCAGTGATAGAGATC
TCCCTATCAGTGATAGAGATCGTCGACGAGCTCGTTTAGTGAACCGTCAGATCGCCTGGAGACGCCATCC
ACGCTGTTTTGACCTCCATAGAAGACACCGGGACCGATCCAGCCTCCGGACTCTAGCGTTTAAACTTAAG
CTTGCCACCATGGGCGCCATCATACACGCGGCCGCAATCATCGGTCCGGGTGGATCTGGAGGTGGAGGTT
CTGGAGGAGAAGAACTTTTGAGCAAGAATTATCATCTTGAGAACGAAGTGGCTCGTCTTAAGAAAGGTTC
TGGCAGTGGAGAAGAACTGCTTTCAAAGAATTACCACCTGGAAAATGAGGTAGCTAGACTGAAAAAGGGG
AGCGGAAGTGGGGAGGAGTTGCTGAGCAAAAATTATCATTTGGAGAACGAAGTAGCACGACTAAAGAAAG
GGTCCGGATCGGGTGAGGAGTTACTCTCGAAAAATTATCATCTCGAAAACGAAGTGGCTCGGCTAAAAAA
GGGCAGTGGTTCTGGAGAAGAGCTATTATCTAAAAACTACCACCTCGAAAATGAGGTGGCACGCTTAAAA
AAGGGAAGTGGCAGTGGTGAAGAGCTACTATCCAAGAATTATCATCTTGAGAACGAGGTAGCGCGTTTGA
AGAAGGGTTCCGGCTCAGGAGAGGAACTGCTCTCGAAGAACTATCATCTTGAAAATGAGGTCGCTCGATT
AAAAAAGGGATCGGGCAGTGGTGAGGAACTACTTTCAAAGAATTACCACCTCGAAAACGAAGTAGCTCGA
TTAAAGAAAGGTTCAGGGTCGGGTGAAGAATTACTGAGTAAAAATTATCATCTGGAAAATGAGGTAGCGA
GACTAAAAAAGGGGAGTGGTTCTGGCGAAGAGTTGCTATCGAAAAATTATCATCTTGAGAACGAAGTTGC
TAGGCTCAAAAAGGGCTCAGGCTCAGGCGAGGAGTTGCTCTCGAAAAACTACCACTTGGAAAATGAGGTC
GCGAGGTTGAAAAAGGGGAGCGGGTCGGGCGAGGAGTTATTGAGCAAAAACTATCATTTAGAGAACGAAG
TCGCGCGCTTAAAGAAAGGCTCGGGCTCGGGCGAAGAACTCTTATCGAAGAACTACCACCTCGAAAATGA
GGTCGCCAGGTTGAAAAAGGGCAGTGGCAGCGGGGAGGAACTCTTGAGCAAGAACTACCACTTGGAGAAT
GAGGTCGCGAGATTGAAGAAAGGGTCGGGGAGCGGCGAGGAATTGCTCAGCAAGAATTATCATTTGGAGA
ACGAAGTCGCCAGGCTCAAGAAAGGCTCGGGGTCGGGGGAGGAATTGTTGAGTAAAAACTACCACTTGGA
AAATGAAGTCGCCAGGCTCAAAAAAGGGAGTGGGAGCGGCGAAGAGTTATTGAGCAAAAATTACCACTTG
GAGAACGAAGTGGCAAGGCTCAAGAAAGGGAGCGGCAGCGGGGAGGAGCTCTTATCGAAGAACTACCACT
TAGAGAATGAAGTCGCCCGCTTGAAGAAAGGCTCGGGGAGCGGGGAAGAGCTCTTGAGCAAGAACTACCA
CTTGGAAAATGAGGTGGCGCGCTTGAAGAAAGGGAGCGGGAGCGGGGAAGAGTTACTATCTAAGAATTAT
CATCTCGAGAACGAGGTGGCTCGACTAAAGAAGGGCTCCGGCAGTGGGGAGGAACTCCTGTCGAAGAACT
ATCATCTTGAAAATGAGGTTGCAAGACTTAAAAAGGGGTCCGGATCAGGTGAGGAACTACTCAGTAAGAA
TTACCACCTGGAAAACGAAGTTGCACGTTTGAAGAAAGGATCAGGATCAGGCGAAGAACTGCTCTCAAAA
GATTATCATTTGGAAAATGAGGTTGCACGTTTAAAAAAGGGAAGTGGCAGTGGTGAGGAACTTCTGTCGA
AAAATTATCATCTCGAGAATGAAGTAGCCCGACTTAAAAAGGGTTCTGGCTCGGGTCAGCGGCCGCACCG
GTCAGCAGTGGAGGACAGCACGCTGCAAGTAGTGGTACGGGTGCGGCCCCCCACCCCTCGGGAGCTGGAC
AGTCAGCGGCGGCCAGTGGTTCAGGTGGTGGACGAGCGGGTGCTGGTGTTTAACCCTGAGGAGCCCGATG
GAGGGTTCCCTGGCCTGAAATGGGGTGGCACCCATGATGGCCCCAAGAAGAAGGGCAAAGACCTGACGTT
TGTCTTTGACCGGGTCTTTGGCGAGGCGGCCACCCAACAGGACGTGTTCCAGCACACCACGCACAGCGTC
CTGGACAGCTTCCTCCAGGGCTACAACTGCTCAGTGTTTGCCTACGGGGCCACCGGGGCTGGGAAGACAC
ACACCATGCTGGGAAGGGAGGGGGACCCCGGCATCATGTACCTGACCACCGTGGAACTGTACAGGCGCCT
GGAGGCCCGCCAGCAGGAGAAGCACTTCGAGGTGCTCATCAGCTACCAGGAGGTGTATAATGAACAGATC
CATGACCTCCTGGAGCCCAAGGGGCCCCTTGCCATCCGCGAGGACCCCGACAAGGGGGTGGTGGTGCAAG
GACTTTCTTTCCACCAGCCAGCCTCAGCCGAGCAGCTGCTGGAGATACTGACCAGGGGGAACCGTAACCG
CACGCAGCACCCCACTGATGCCAACGCGACTTCCTCCCGCTCCCATGCCATCTTCCAGATCTTTGTGAAG
CAGCAGGACCGGGTTCCAGGACTGACCCAGGCTGTCCAGGTGGCCAAGATGAGCCTGATTGACCTGGCTG
GCTCAGAGCGGGCATCCAGCACCCATGCGAAGGGGGAGCGGCTGCGGGAGGGGGCCAACATCAACCGCTC
TCTGCTGGCGCTCATCAACGTCCTCAATGCCTTGGCCGATGCAAAGGGCCGCAAGACCGCTGTGCCCTAC
GCGGACAGCGCACTGACCCGCCTGCTCAAAGACTCCCTCGGGGGCAACTGCCGCACAGTGATGATCGCTG
CCATCAGCCCCTCCAGCCTGACCTACGAGGACACGTATAATACCCTCAAATATGCCGACCGGGCCAAGGA
GATCAGGCTCTCGCTGAAGAGCAATGTGACCAGCCTGGACTGTCACATCAGCCAGTATGCTACCATCTGC
CAACAGCTCCAGGCTGAGGTAGCCGCTCTGAGGAAGAAGCTCCAAGTGTATGAGGGGGGAGGCCAGCCCC
CACCACAGGACCTCCCAGGATCTCCCAAGTCGGGACCACCACCAGAACACCTTCCCAGCTCCCCCTTGCC
ACCCCACCCTCCCAGCCAGCCCTGCACCCCAGAGCTCCCTGCAGGGCCTAGAGCCCTTCAAGAGGAGAGT
CTGGGGATGGAGGCCCAGGTGGAGAGGGCCATGGAAGGGAACTCTTCAGACCAGGAGCAGTCCCCAGAGG
ATGAGGATGAAGGCCCAGCTGAGGAGGTTCCAACCCAGATGCCAGAGCAGAACCCCACACATGCACTGCC
AGAGTCCCCTCGCCTGACCCTGCAGCCCAAGCCAGTCGTGGGCCACTTCTCAGCACGGGAACTGGATGGG
GACCGTTCTAAGCGGTTGGCCCTAAAGGTGCTGTGCGTTGCCCAGCGGCAGTACTCCCTGCTCCAAGCAG
CCAACCTCCTGACGCCCGACATGATCACAGAGTTTGAGACCCTACAGCAGCTGGTGCAAGAGGAAAAAAT
TGAGCCTGGGGCAGAGGCCTTGAGGACTTCAGGCCTGGCCAGGGGGGCACCTCTGGCTCAGGAGCTGTGT
TCAGAGTCAAAGCCTCCAGGATACACTGGCCCTGTGACCCGGACTATGGCGAGGCGACTGAGTGGCCCCC
TGCACACCCTGGGAATCCCGCCTGGACCCAACTGCACCCCAGCCCAGGGGTCCCGATGGCCCATGGAGAA
GAAGAGGAGGAGACCAAGCGCCTTGGAGGCAGACAGTCCCATGGCCCCAAAGCGGGGCACCAAGCGCCAG
CGCCAGTCCTTCCTGCCCTGCCTAAGGAGAGGGTCTCTGCCTGACACCCAACCTTCACAGGGGCCCAGCA
CCCCCAAAGGAGAAAGGGCCTCCTCCCCCTGCCATTCCCCTCGCGTTTGCCCAGCCACAGTCATCAAAAG
CCGGGTGCCCCTGGGCCCTTCCGCCATGCAGAACTGCTCCACCCCGCTGGCTCTGCCCACTCGAGACCTC
AATGCCACCTTTGATCTCTCTGAGGAGCCTCCCTCAAAGCCCAGTTTCCATGAATGCATTGGCTGGGACA
AAATACCCCAGGAGCTGAGCAGGCTGGACCAGCCCTTCATCCCCAGGGCACCTGTGCCCCTGTTCACCAT
GAAGGGCCCCAAGCCAACATCTTCCCTCCCTGGGACCTCTGCCTGCAAGAAGAAGCGCGTTGCGAGTTCC
TCAGTCTCCCATGGCCGCAGCCGCATCGCCCGCCTCCCCAGCAGCACTTTGAAGAGGCCAGCTGGGCCCC
TTGTACTCCCAGAGCTGCCCTTGAGTCCCCTGTGCCCTAGCAACCGGAGGAATGGAAAGGACCTCATCAG
GGTGGGGAGAGCACTCTCAGCAGGGAACGGCGTCACCAAGGTGTCCGATAAGGACCCCGTGCCCTACCAA
CCTCCATTCCTGTGTCAATGGGGCCGACATCAGCCAGCCTGGAAACCCTTGATGAATGGCGGCGGCGCCG
CCAGCGCCAAAGCCATCTAACGACACGATTCGAAGATCGCATCGCTAGCCCGGTTGTACAGGTACCGGAT
CCTAAGGTACCTAATTGCCTAGAAAGGAGCAGACGATATGGCGTCGCTCCCTGCAGGTCGACTCTAGAAA
CCAGCAGAGCATATGGGCTCGCTGGCTGCAGTATTCCCGGGTTCATTAGATCCTAAGGTACCTAATTGCC
TAGAAAGGAGCAGACGATATGGCGTCGCTCCCTGCAGGTCGACTCTAGAAACCAGCAGAGCATATGGGCT
CGCTGGCTGCAGTATTCCCGGGTTCATTAGATCCTAAGGTACCTAATTGCCTAGAAAGGAGCAGACGATA
TGGCGTCGCTCCCTGCAGGTCGACTCTAGAAACCAGCAGAGCATATGGGCTCGCTGGCTGCAGTATTCCC
GGGTTCATTAGATCCTAAGGTACCTAATTGCCTAGAAAGGAGCAGACGATATGGCGTCGCTCCCTGCAGG
TCGACTCTAGAAACCAGCAGAGCATATGGGCTCGCTGGCTGCAGTATTCCCGGGTTCATTAGATCCTAAG
GTACCTAATTGCCTAGAAAGGAGCAGACGATATGGCGTCGCTCCCTGCAGGTCGACTCTAGAAACCAGCA
GAGCATATGGGCTCGCTGGCTGCAGTATTCCCGGGTTCATTAGATCCTAAGGTACCTAATTGCCTAGAAA
GGAGCAGACGATATGGCGTCGCTCCCTGCAGGTCGACTCTAGAAACCAGCAGAGCATATGGGCTCGCTGG
CTGCAGTATTCCCGGGTTCATTAGATCCTAAGGTACCTAATTGCCTAGAAAGGAGCAGACGATATGGCGT
CGCTCCCTGCAGGTCGACTCTAGAAACCAGCAGAGCATATGGGCTCGCTGGCTGCAGTATTCCCGGGTTC
ATTAGATCCTAAGGTACCTAATTGCCTAGAAAGGAGCAGACGATATGGCGTCGCTCCCTGCAGGTCGACT
CTAGAAACCAGCAGAGCATATGGGCTCGCTGGCTGCAGTATTCCCGGGTTCATTAGATCCTAAGGTACCT
AATTGCCTAGAAAGGAGCAGACGATATGGCGTCGCTCCCTGCAGGTCGACTCTAGAAACCAGCAGAGCAT
ATGGGCTCGCTGGCTGCAGTATTCCCGGGTTCATTAGATCCTAAGGTACCTAATTGCCTAGAAAGGAGCA
GACGATATGGCGTCGCTCCCTGCAGGTCGACTCTAGAAACCAGCAGAGCATATGGGCTCGCTGGCTGCAG
TATTCCCGGGTTCATTAGATCCTAAGGTACCTAATTGCCTAGAAAGGAGCAGACGATATGGCGTCGCTCC
CTGCAGGTCGACTCTAGAAACCAGCAGAGCATATGGGCTCGCTGGCTGCAGTATTCCCGGGTTCATTAGA
TCCTAAGGTACCTAATTGCCTAGAAAGGAGCAGACGATATGGCGTCGCTCCCTGCAGGTCGACTCTAGAA
ACCAGCAGAGCATATGGGCTCGCTGGCTGCAGTATTCCCGGGTTCATTAGATCTCGCGAAGGGCGAATTC
ACGAGGCGCGCCCGGATCGCGATCGCAATCTTAATTAACTCGAGTCTAGAGGGCCCGTTTAAACCCGCTG
ATCAGCCTCGACTGTGCCTTCTAGTTGCCAGCCATCTGTTGTTTGCCCCTCCCCCGTGCCTTCCTTGACC
CTGGAAGGTGCCACTCCCACTGTCCTTTCCTAATAAAATGAGGAAATTGCATCGCATTGTCTGAGTAGGT
GTCATTCTATTCTGGGGGGTGGGGTGGGGCAGGACAGCAAGGGGGAGGATTGGGAAGACAATAGCAGGCA
TGCTGGGGATGCGGTGGGCTCTATGGCTTCTGAGGCGGAAAGAACCAGCTGGGGCTCTAGGGGGTATCCC
C
[124 nt withheld, positions 7352-7475]
C
[91 nt withheld, positions 7477-7567]
A
[49 nt withheld, positions 7569-7617]
CCTTTGACGTTGGAGTCCACGTTCTTT
[37 nt withheld, positions 7645-7681]
ACCCTATCTCGGTCTATTCTTTTGATTTATAAGGGATTTTGCCGATTTCGGCCTATTGGTTAAAAAATGA
GCTGATTTAACAAAAATTTAACGCGAATTAATTCTGTGGAATGTGTGTCAGTTAGGGTGTGGAAAGTCCC
CAGGCTCCCCAGCAGGCAGAAGTATGCAAAGCATGCATCTCAATTAGTCAGCAACCAGGTGTGGAAAGTC
CCCAGGCTCCCCAGCAGGCAGAAGTATGCAAAGCATGCATCTCAATTAGTCAGCAACCATAGTCCCGCCC
CTAACTCCGCCCATCCCGCCCCTAACTCCGCCCAGTTCCGCCCATTCTCCGCCCCATGGCTGACTAATTT
TTTTTATTTATGCAGAGGCCGAGGCCGCCTCTGCCTCTGAGCTATTCCAGAAGTAGTGAGGAGGCTTTTT
TGGAGGCCTAGGCTTTTGCAAAAAGCTCCCGGGAGCTTGTATATCCATTTTCGGATCTGATCAGCACGTG
TTGACAATTAATCATCGGCATAGTATATCGGCATAGTATAATACGACAAGGTGAGGAACTAAACCATGGC
CAAGTTGACCAGTGCCGTTCCGGTGCTCACCGCGCGCGACGTCGCCGGAGCGGTCGAGTTCTGGACCGAC
CGGCTCGGGTTCTCCCGGGACTTCGTGGAGGACGACTTCGCCGGTGTGGTCCGGGACGACGTGACCCTGT
TCATCAGCGCGGTCCAGGACCAGGTGGTGCCGGACAACACCCTGGCCTGGGTGTGGGTGCGCGGCCTGGA
CGAGCTGTACGCCGAGTGGTCGGAGGTCGTGTCCACGAACTTCCGGGACGCCTCCGGGCCGGCCATGACC
GAGATCGGCGAGCAGCCGTGGGGGCGGGAGTTCGCCCTGCGCGACCCGGCCGGCAACTGCGTGCACTTCG
TGGCCGAGGAGCAGGACTGACACGTGCTACGAGATTTCGATTCCACCGCCGCCTTCTATGAAAGGTTGGG
CTTCGGAATCGTTTTCCGGGACGCCGGCTGGATGATCCTCCAGCGCGGGGATCTCATGCTGGAGTTCTTC
GCCCACCCCAACTTGTTTATTGCAGCTTATAATGGTTACAAATAAAGCAATAGCATCACAAATTTCACAA
ATAAAGCATTTTTTTCACTGCATTCTAGTTGTGGTTTGTCCAAACTCATCAATGTATCTTATCATGTCTG
TATACCGTCGACCTCTAGCTAGAGCTTGGCGTAATCATGGTCATAGCTGTTTCCTGTGTGAAATTGTTAT
CCGCTCACAATTCCACACAACATACGAGCCGGAAGCATAAAGTGTAAAGCCTGGGGTGCCTAATGAGTGA
GCTAACTCACATTAATTGCGTTGCGCTCACTGCCCGCTTTCCAGTCGGGAAACCTGTCGTGCCAGCTGCA
TTAATGAATCGGCCAACGCGCGGGGAGAGGCGGTTTGCGTATTGGGCGCTCTTCCGCTTCCTCGCTCACT
GACTCGCTGCGCTCGGTCGTTCGGCTGCGGCGAGCGGTATCAGCTCACTCAAAGGCGGTAATACGGTTAT
CCACAGAATCAGGGGATAACGCAGGAAAGAACATGTGAGCAAAAGGCCAGCAAAAGGCCAGGAACCGTAA
AAAGGCCGCGTTGCTGGCGTTTTTCCATAGGCTCCGCCCCCCTGACGAGCATCACAAAAATCGACGCTCA
AGTCAGAGGTGGCGAAACCCGACAGGACTATAAAGATACCAGGCGTTTCCCCCTGGAAGCTCCCTCGTGC
GCTCTCCTGTTCCGACCCTGCCGCTTACCGGATACCTGTCCGCCTTTCTCCCTTCGGGAAGCGTGGCGCT
TTCTCATAGCTCACGCTGTAGGTATCTCAGTTCGGTGTAGGTCGTTCGCTCCAAGCTGGGCTGTGTGCAC
GAACCCCCCGTTCAGCCCGACCGCTGCGCCTTATCCGGTAACTATCGTCTTGAGTCCAACCCGGTAAGAC
ACGACTTATCGCCACTGGCAGCAGCCACTGGTAACAGGATTAGCAGAGCGAGGTATGTAGGCGGTGCTAC
AGAGTTCTTGAAGTGGTGGCCTAACTACGGCTACACTAGAAGAACAGTATTTGGTATCTGCGCTCTGCTG
AAGCCAGTTACCTTCGGAAAAAGAGTTGGTAGCTCTTGATCCGGCAAACAAACCACCGCTGGTAGCGGTT
TTTTTGTTTGCAAGCAGCAGATTACGCGCAGAAAAAAAGGATCTCAAGAAGATCCTTTGATCTTTTCTAC
GGGGTCTGACGCTCAGTGGAACGAAAACTCACGTTAAGGGATTTTGGTCATGAGATTATCAAAAAGGATC
TTCACCTAGATCCTTTTAAATTAAAAATGAAGTTTTAAATCAATCTAAAGTATATATGAGTAAACTTGGT
CTGACAGTTACCAATGCTTAATCAGTGAGGCACCTATCTCAGCGATCTGTCTATTTCGTTCATCCATAGT
TGCCTGACTCCCCGTCGTGTAGATAACTACGATACGGGAGGGCTTACCATCTGGCCCCAGTGCTGCAATG
ATACCGCGAGACCCACGCTCACCGGCTCCAGATTTATCAGCAATAAACCAGCCAGCCGGAAGGGCCGAGC
GCAGAAGTGGTCCTGCAACTTTATCCGCCTCCATCCAGTCTATTAATTGTTGCCGGGAAGCTAGAGTAAG
TAGTTCGCCAGTTAATAGTTTGCGCAACGTTGTTGCCATTGCTACAGGCATCGTGGTGTCACGCTCGTCG
TTTGGTATGGCTTCATTCAGCTCCGGTTCCCAACGATCAAGGCGAGTTACATGATCCCCCATGTTGTGCA
AAAAAGCGGTTAGCTCCTTCGGTCCTCCGATCGTTGTCAGAAGTAAGTTGGCCGCAGTGTTATCACTCAT
GGTTATGGCAGCACTGCATAATTCTCTTACTGTCATGCCATCCGTAAGATGCTTTTCTGTGACTGGTGAG
TACTCAACCAAGTCATTCTGAGAATAGTGTATGCGGCGACCGAGTTGCTCTTGCCCGGCGTCAATACGGG
ATAATACCGCGCCACATAGCAGAACTTTAAAAGTGCTCATCATTGGAAAACGTTCTTCGGGGCGAAAACT
CTCAAGGATCTTACCGCTGTTGAGATCCAGTTCGATGTAACCCACTCGTGCACCCAACTGATCTTCAGCA
TCTTTTACTTTCACCAGCGTTTCTGGGTGAGCAAAAACAGGAAGGCAAAATGCCGCAAAAAAGGGAATAA
GGGCGACACGGAAATGTTGAATACTCATACTCTTCCTTTTTCAATATTATTGAAGCATTTATCAGGGTTA
TTGTCTCATGAGCGGATACATATTTGAATGTATTTAGAAAAATAAACAAATAGGGGTTCCGCGCACATTT
CCCCGAAAAGTGCCACCTGACGTC
