>Addgene plasmid #74931 | pcDNA4TO-24xGCN4_v4-kif18b-Xbp1-24xPP7 | addgene partial sequence | sequence record 145828 | LNCX 5'-AGCTCGTTTAGTGAACCGTCAGATC-3'
TTTGACCTCCATAGAAGACACCGGGACCGATCCAGCCTCCGGACTCTAGCGTTTAAACTTAAGCTTGCCA
CCATGGGCGCCATCATACACGCGGCCGCAATCATCGGTCCGGGTGGATCTGGAGGTGGAGGTTCTGGAGG
AGAAGAACTTTTGAGCAAGAATTATCATCTTGAGAACGAAGTGGCTCGTCTTAAGAAAGGTTCTGGCAGT
GGAGAAGAACTGCTTTCAAAGAATTACCACCTGGAAAATGAGGTAGCTAGACTGAAAAAGGGGAGCGGAA
GTGGGGAGGAGTTGCTGAGCAAAAATTATCATTTGGAGAACGAAGTAGCACGACTAAAGAAAGGGTCCGG
ATCGGGTGAGGAGTTACTCTCGAAAAATTATCATCTCGAAAACGAAGTGGCTCGGCTAAAAAAGGGCAGT
GGTTCTGGAGAAGAGCTATTATCTAAAAACTACCACCTCGAAAATGAGGTGGCACGCTTAAAAAAGGGAA
GTGGCAGTGGTGAAGAGCTACTATCCAAGAATTATCATCTTGAGAACGAGGTAGCGCGTTTGAAGAAGGG
TTCCGGCTCAGGAGAGGAACTGCTCTCGAAGAACTATCATCTTGAAAATGAGGTCGCTCGATTAAAAAAG
GGATCGGGCAGTGGTGAGGAACTACTTTCAAAGAATTACCACCTCGAAAACGAAGTAGCTCGATTAAAGA
AAGGTTCAGGGTCGGGTGAAGAATTACTGAGTAAAAATTATCATCTGGAAAATGAGGTAGCGAGACTAAA
AAAGGGGAGTGGTTCTGGCGAAGAGTTGCTATCGAAAAATTATCATCTTGAGAACGAAGTTGCTAGGCTC
AAAAAGGGCTCAGGCTCAGGCGAGGAGTTGCTCTCGAAAAACTACCACTTGGAAAATGAGGTCGCGAGGT
TGAAAAAGGGGA
