>Addgene plasmid #74931 | pcDNA4TO-24xGCN4_v4-kif18b-Xbp1-24xPP7 | addgene partial sequence | sequence record 145829 | BGH-rev 5'-TAGAAGGCACAGTCGAGG-3'
GACTCGAGTTAATTAAGATTGCGATCGCGATCCGGGCGCGCCTCGTGAATTCGCCCTTCGCGAGATCTAA
TGAACCCGGGAATACTGCAGCCAGCGAGCCCATATGCTCTGCTGGTTTCTAGAGTCGACCTGCAGGGAGC
GACGCCATATCGTCTGCTCCTTTCTAGGCAATTAGGTACCTTAGGATCTAATGAACCCGGGAATACTGCA
GCCAGCGAGCCCATATGCTCTGCTGGTTTCTAGAGTCGACCTGCAGGGAGCGACGCCATATCGTCTGCTC
CTTTCTAGGCAATTAGGTACCTTAGGATCTAATGAACCCGGGAATACTGCAGCCAGCGAGCCCATATGCT
CTGCTGGTTTCTAGAGTCGACCTGCAGGGAGCGACGCCATATCGTCTGCTCCTTTCTAGGCAATTAGGTA
CCTTAGGATCTAATGAACCCGGGAATACTGCAGCCAGCGAGCCCATATGCTCTGCTGGTTTCTAGAGTCG
ACCTGCAGGGAGCGACGCCATATCGTCTGCTCCTTTCTAGGCAATTAGGTACCTTAGGATCTAATGAACC
CGGGAATACTGCAGCCAGCGAGCCCATATGCTCTGCTGGTTTCTAGAGTCGACCTGCAGGGAGCGACGCC
ATATCGTCTGCTCCTTTCTAGGCAATTAGGTACCTTAGGATCTAATGAACCCGGGAATACTGCAGCCAGC
GAGCCCATATGCTCTGCTGGTTTCTAGAGTCGACCTGCAGGGAGCGACGCCATATCGTCTGCTCCTTTCT
AGGCAATTAGGTACCTTAGGATCTAATGAACCCGGGAATACTGCAGCCAGCGAGCCCATATGCTCTGCTG
GTTTCTAGAGTCGACCTGCAGGGAGCGACGCCATATCGTCTGCTCCTTTCTAGGCAATTAGGTACCTTAG
GATCTAATGAACCCGGGAATACTGCAGCCAGCGAGCCCATATGCTCTGCTGGTTTCTAGA
