>Addgene plasmid #74931 | pcDNA4TO-24xGCN4_v4-kif18b-Xbp1-24xPP7 | addgene partial sequence | sequence record 146524 | pcDNA4TO-R 5'-GTACCTGTACAACCGGGCTAG-3'
TTAGATGGCTTTGGCGCTGGCGGCGCCGCCGCCATTCATCAAGGGTTTCCAGGCTGGCTGATGTCGGCCC
CATTGACACAGGAATGGAGGTTGGTAGGGCACGGGGTCCTTATCGGACACCTTGGTGACGCCGTTCCCTG
CTGAGAGTGCTCTCCCCACCCTGATGAGGTCCTTTCCATTCCTCCGGTTGCTAGGGCACAGGGGACTCAA
GGGCAGCTCTGGGAGTACAAGGGGCCCAGCTGGCCTCTTCAAAGTGCTGCTGGGGAGGCGGGCGATGCGG
CTGCGGCCATGGGAGACTGAGGAACTCGCAACGCGCTTCTTCTTGCAGGCAGAGGTCCCAGGGAGGGAAG
ATGTTGGCTTGGGGCCCTTCATGGTGAACAGGGGCACAGGTGCCCTGGGGATGAAGGGCTGGTCCAGCCT
GCTCAGCTCCTGGGGTATTTTGTCCCAGCCAATGCATTCATGGAAACTGGGCTTTGAGGGAGGCTCCTCA
GAGAGATCAAAGGTGGCATTGAGGTCTCGAGTGGGCAGAGCCAGCGGGGTGGAGCAGTTCTGCATGGCGG
AAGGGCCCAGGGGCACCCGGCTTTTGATGACTGTGGCTGGGCAAACGCGAGGGGAATGGCAGGGGGAGGA
GGCCCTTTCTCCTTTGGGGGTGCTGGGCCCCTGTGAAGGTTGGGTGTCAGGCAGAGACCCTCTCCTTAGG
CAGGGCAGGAAGGACTGGCGCTGGCGCTTGGTGCCCCGCTTTGGGGCCATGGGACTGTCTGCCTCCAAGG
CGCTTGGTCTCCTCCTCTTCTTCTCCATGGGCCATCGGGACCCCTGGGCTGGGGTGCAGTTGGGTCCAGG
CGGGATTCCCAGGGTGTGCAGGGGGCCACTCAGTCGCCTCGCCATAGTCCGGGTCACAGGGCCAGTGTAT
CCTGGAGGCTTTGACTCTGAACACAGCTCCTGAGCCAGAGGTGCCCCCCTGGCCAGGCCTGAAGTCCTC
